Addgene plasmid #183893: TALED_Left-ND1-1397C-UGI
Purpose: Expresses TALED_Left-ND1-1397C-UGI in mammalian cells
Depositing lab: Jin-Soo Kim. Depositing organization: Institute for Basic Science. Publication: Targeted A-to-G base editing in human mitochondrial DNA with programmable deaminases. Cho SI, Lee S, Mok YG, Lim K, Lee J, Lee JM, Chung E, Kim JS. Cell. 2022 May 12;185(10):1764-1776.e12. doi: 10.1016/j.cell.2022.03.039. Epub 2022 Apr 25. PubMed 35472302.
Backbone
  Vector backbone: p3s
  Backbone size w/o insert (bp): 3723
  Total vector size (bp): 6300
  Vector type: Mammalian Expression
Growth in bacteria
  Bacterial resistance: Ampicillin, 100 μg/mL
  Growth temperature: 37°C
  Growth strain: DH5alpha
  Copy number: High Copy
Gene/Insert
  Gene/Insert name: DDCBE for ND1 mutation
  Species: Synthetic
  Insert size (bp): 2577
  Promoter: pCMV
  Cloning method: Gibson Cloning
  Sequencing primers: 5′ CGCAAATGGGCGGTAGGCGTG; 3′ TAGAAGGCACAGTCGAGG
Terms and licenses: Academic/Nonprofit Terms; Industry Terms: Not Available to Industry
How to cite: TALED_Left-ND1-1397C-UGI was a gift from Jin-Soo Kim (Addgene plasmid # 183893 ; http://n2t.net/addgene:183893 ; RRID:Addgene_183893)
