[The description below was written by a language model from this plasmid's Addgene catalogue record and pLannotate feature annotations shown in this document.]
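Description:
TALED_Left-ND1-1397C-UGI is a 6.3 kb mammalian expression plasmid built on the p3s backbone, carrying a synthetic insert of about 2.6 kb assembled by Gibson cloning. It is propagated in E. coli from a high-copy ColE1/pUC-type origin under ampicillin selection (AmpR with its own promoter). Only fragments of an SV40 promoter and a bleomycin-family resistance gene (ble) are detected upstream of an SV40 poly(A) signal, so the annotation does not show an intact mammalian selection cassette. This suggests the plasmid is suited to transient expression.

The payload is driven by the CMV immediate-early enhancer and promoter and terminated by the bGH polyadenylation signal, with flanking T7 and SP6 promoters typical of this backbone type. The annotated open reading frame begins with a fragment of human SOD2, consistent with the use of its N-terminal mitochondrial targeting sequence to import the protein into mitochondria, followed by an HA epitope tag for detection. Next comes a region matching the Xanthomonas TAL effector AvrBs3, which marks the start of a programmable TALE DNA-binding domain. The stretch between this and the C-terminal uracil glycosylase inhibitor (UGI) is not annotated. It presumably holds the remaining TALE repeats and, judging by the "1397C" in the name, a split deaminase half, but the record does not describe this explicitly. UGI blocks uracil-DNA glycosylase and so protects deaminated cytosines from excision.

The insert is catalogued as a DdCBE for an ND1 mutation, and the name marks it as the "Left" arm of a pair targeting the mitochondrial ND1 gene. It comes from work on programmable deaminases for base editing of human mitochondrial DNA and would be used together with a matching right-arm construct.
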