Features (pLannotate 1.2.2; 21 found; start..end, strand, type, name):
     83..135     -  misc_feature   bom (fragment): basis of mobility region from pBR322
    290..669     +  enhancer       CMV enhancer: human cytomegalovirus immediate early enhancer
    670..873     +  promoter       CMV promoter: human cytomegalovirus (CMV) immediate early promoter
    869..902     +  LTR            5' LTR (truncated) (fragment): truncated 5' long terminal repeat (LTR) from HIV-1
    918..936     +  promoter       T7 promoter: promoter for bacteriophage T7 RNA polymerase
    946..1044    +  CDS            SOD2 (fragment): SODM_HUMAN - Experimental evidence at protein level: Swiss-Prot protein existence level 1. Destroys superoxide anion radicals which are normally produced within the cells and which are toxic to biological systems. From Homo sapiens (Human).
   1063..1089    +  CDS            HA: HA (human influenza hemagglutinin) epitope tag
   1135..1641    +  CDS            avrBs3 (fragment): AVRB3_XANEU - Experimental evidence at protein level: Swiss-Prot protein existence level 1. Avirulence protein. Acts as a transcription factor in C.annuum plants. In susceptible plants lacking the Bs3 resistance gene induces expression of a number of genes, including genes homologous to a family of auxin-induced genes, alpha-expansin genes, pectate lyase, anthocyanidin glucoside rhamnosyl transferase and at least one transcription factor, UPA20. Their expression leads to plant hypertrophy in mesophyll cells, probably mainly mediated by UPA20 (PubMed:17962565). In resistant plants induces the h
   3265..3513    +  CDS            UGI: UNGI_BPPB2 - Experimental evidence at protein level: Swiss-Prot protein existence level 1. This protein binds specifically and reversibly to the host uracil-DNA glycosylase, preventing removal of uracil residues from PBS2 DNA by the host uracil-excision repair system. From Bacillus phage PBS2 (Bacteriophage PBS2).
   3529..3547    -  promoter       SP6 promoter: promoter for bacteriophage SP6 RNA polymerase
   3573..3797    +  polyA_signal   bGH poly(A) signal: bovine growth hormone polyadenylation signal
   3801..3822    +  promoter       SV40 promoter (fragment): SV40 enhancer and early promoter
   3875..4033    +  CDS            ble (fragment): BLE_KLEPN - Experimental evidence at protein level: Swiss-Prot protein existence level 1. Binding protein with a strong affinity to the bleomycin family of antibiotics. Binds to CL990; an antimitotic-antibiotic compound. From Klebsiella pneumoniae.
   4028..4149    +  polyA_signal   SV40 poly(A) signal: SV40 polyadenylation signal
   4222..4238    -  protein_bind   lac operator: The lac repressor binds to the lac operator to inhibit transcription in E. coli. This inhibition can be relieved by adding lactose or isopropyl-β-D-thiogalactopyranoside (IPTG). lac repressor encoded by lacI
   4246..4276    -  promoter       lac promoter: promoter for the E. coli lac operon
   4291..4312    -  protein_bind   CAP binding site: CAP binding activates transcription in the presence of cAMP. E. coli catabolite activator protein
   4325..4417    -  CDS            lacI (fragment): lac repressor; lacI; The lac repressor binds to the lac operator to inhibit transcription in E. coli. This inhibition can be relieved by adding lactose or isopropyl-β-D-thiogalactopyranoside (IPTG).
   4600..5188    -  rep_origin     ori: high-copy-number ColE1/pMB1/pBR322/pUC origin of replication
   5359..6219    -  CDS            AmpR: β-lactamase; bla; confers resistance to ampicillin, carbenicillin, and related antibiotics
   6220..24      -  promoter       AmpR promoter (across the origin): bla
>Addgene plasmid #183893 | TALED_Left-ND1-1397C-UGI | addgene full sequence | sequence record 360276 | Addgene NGS Result
AAATAAACAAATAGGGGTTCCGCGCACATTTCCCCGAAAAGTGCCACCTGACGTCGACGGATCGGGAGAT
CTCCCGATCCCCTATGGTGCACTCTCAGTACAATCTGCTCTGATGCCGCATAGTTAAGCCAGTATCTGCT
CCCTGCTTGTGTGTTGGAGGTCGCTGAGTAGTGCGCGAGCAAAATTTAAGCTACAACAAGGCAAGGCTTG
ACCGACAATTGCATGAAGAATCTGCTTAGGGTTAGGCGTTTTGCGCTGCTTCGCGATGTACGGGCCAGAT
ATACGCGTTGACATTGATTATTGACTAGTTATTAATAGTAATCAATTACGGGGTCATTAGTTCATAGCCC
ATATATGGAGTTCCGCGTTACATAACTTACGGTAAATGGCCCGCCTGGCTGACCGCCCAACGACCCCCGC
CCATTGACGTCAATAATGACGTATGTTCCCATAGTAACGCCAATAGGGACTTTCCATTGACGTCAATGGG
TGGAGTATTTACGGTAAACTGCCCACTTGGCAGTACATCAAGTGTATCATATGCCAAGTACGCCCCCTAT
TGACGTCAATGACGGTAAATGGCCCGCCTGGCATTATGCCCAGTACATGACCTTATGGGACTTTCCTACT
TGGCAGTACATCTACGTATTAGTCATCGCTATTACCATGGTGATGCGGTTTTGGCAGTACATCAATGGGC
GTGGATAGCGGTTTGACTCACGGGGATTTCCAAGTCTCCACCCCATTGACGTCAATGGGAGTTTGTTTTG
GCACCAAAATCAACGGGACTTTCCAAAATGTCGTAACAACTCCGCCCCATTGACGCAAATGGGCGGTAGG
CGTGTACGGTGGGAGGTCTATATAAGCAGAGCTCTCTGGCTAACTAGAGAACCCACTGCTTACTGGCTTA
TCGAAATTAATACGACTCACTATAGGGAGATGGCTCTTAGTCGAGCCGTCTGTGGTACTTCCCGACAGCT
TGCTCCAGTCTTGGGGTACCTTGGCTCCCGACAAAAGCACTCTCTCCCTGATTACCCTTACGATGTACCT
GACTACGCCGGCTACCCTTACGACGTACCAGATTACGCTGGATATCCATACGATGTCCCTGATTATGCTG
GGATCCGAATTCAAGATCTACGCACGCTCGGCTACAGCCAGCAGCAACAGGAGAAGATCAAACCGAAGGT
TCGTTCGACAGTGGCGCAGCACCACGAGGCACTGGTCGGCCATGGGTTTACACACGCGCACATCGTTGCG
CTCAGCCAACACCCGGCAGCGTTAGGGACCGTCGCTGTCAAGTATCAGGACATGATCGCAGCGTTGCCAG
AGGCGACACACGAAGCGATCGTTGGCGTCGGCAAACAGTGGTCCGGCGCACGCGCTCTGGAGGCCTTGCT
CACGGTGGCGGGAGAGTTGAGAGGTCCACCGTTACAGTTGGACACAGGCCAACTTCTCAAGATTGCAAAA
CGTGGCGGCGTGACCGCAGTGGAGGCAGTGCATGCATGGCGCAATGCACTGACGGGTGCCCCCCTGAACC
TCACTCCTGATCAAGTCGTCGCTATTGCATCACACGATGGTGGAAAGCAGGCTCTCGAGACAGTCCAACG
GCTGTTGCCTGTTCTGTGCCAAGCACATGGATTGACCCCAGATCAAGTTGTGGCCATCGCAAGTAACGGA
GGCGGGAAGCAAGCACTTGAAACCGTCCAAAGACTGTTGCCTGTCCTTTGCCAGGATCACGGCCTCACAC
CCGCCCAGGTTGTTGCTATTGCAAGCAACATCGGAGGGAAACAAGCTTTGGAAACCGTGCAGCGCCTTTT
GCCAGTTCTCTGTCAAGATCACGGGTTGACACCAGATCAGGTGGTGGCCATTGCAAGCAATAATGGTGGC
AAGCAAGCCCTCGAAACCGTCCAAAGGCTCCTTCCTGTCTTGTGTCAGGCACATGGCCTCACTCCAGACC
AGGTGGTGGCAATCGCTTCTCATGATGGAGGAAAACAAGCACTTGAGACTGTTCAGCGGCTTTTGCCTGT
TCTTTGCCAAGACCATGGACTTACCCCAGACCAGGTCGTTGCCATCGCCTCACATGACGGTGGAAAGCAG
GCCTTGGAAACAGTGCAACGCTTGCTCCCCGTTCTGTGCCAAGCTCATGGTTTGACACCAGCACAGGTTG
TCGCCATCGCTAGCAATGGGGGTGGCAAACAGGCACTTGAAACAGTGCAACGGTTGTTGCCCGTCTTGTG
TCAGGACCATGGGCTTACCCCTGCACAGGTCGTGGCAATTGCCTCCAACATCGGGGGGAAGCAAGCCCTT
GAAACTGTCCAGCGCCTGTTGCCAGTTCTTTGTCAAGCCCATGGATTGACTCCCGACCAGGTGGTCGCAA
TTGCAAGTAACAACGGTGGGAAACAGGCTTTGGAGACTGTGCAGAGACTTCTTCCCGTGTTGTGCCAAGC
ACATGGCCTCACCCCAGCTCAGGTTGTTGCTATTGCATCTCACGACGGCGGAAAGCAAGCTCTCGAGACA
GTCCAGAGGTTGCTTCCTGTCCTTTGCCAGGACCACGGTCTTACACCTGACCAAGTTGTCGCCATCGCCT
CCCATGATGGTGGGAAACAGGCCCTGGAAACTGTGCAGCGCCTTCTGCCTGTCCTCTGTCAGGCCCACGG
ATTGACACCCGAGCAGGTGGTCGCCATTGCTTCTAACAACGGGGGCAAGCAGGCACTTGAGACTGTCCAG
AGGCTCCTCCCCGTTCTTTGTCAAGCACATGGCCTGACTCCAGCCCAAGTTGTCGCCATTGCCAGTAATG
GTGGTGGTAAGCAGGCCCTGGAGACTGTGCAAAGGCTTCTGCCAGTTTTGTGCCAAGCTCATGGTCTGAC
TCCAGCCCAAGTTGTCGCCATTGCCAGTAATGGTGGTGGTAAGCAGGCCCTGGAGACTGTGCAAAGGCTT
CTGCCAGTTTTGTGCCAAGCACACGGTCTGACTCCGGAACAGGTGGTGGCGATTGCAAGCAACGGCGGCG
GCAAACAGGCTCTAGAGAGCATTGTTGCCCAGCTCTCCAGACCTGATCCGGCGCTAGCCGCGTTGACAAA
TGATCATCTTGTTGCTCTTGCTTGTCTTGGCGGACGACCTGCCCTGGATGCTGTGAAAAAGGGGTTGGGG
GGCTCTGGCAGTGCCATACCTGTGAAGCGGGGAGCAACAGGGGAGACAAAGGTGTTCACAGGCAACTCTA
ACAGTCCAAAGAGCCCCACCAAAGGCGGGTGTTCCGGTGGTTCAACAAATCTGTCTGACATCATAGAAAA
AGAAACTGGCAAACAACTGGTGATACAAGAAAGTATTCTGATGTTGCCTGAGGAAGTTGAAGAGGTAATA
GGCAACAAGCCTGAAAGCGATATACTGGTACATACCGCATACGATGAGTCAACTGACGAAAACGTGATGC
TCTTGACATCCGATGCCCCTGAATACAAGCCCTGGGCACTTGTAATCCAAGATAGTAATGGGGAGAACAA
AATCAAAATGTTGTAGTCAGGGCCCTATTCTATAGTGTCACCTAAATGCTAGAGCTCGCTGATCAGCCTC
GACTGTGCCTTCTAGTTGCCAGCCATCTGTTGTTTGCCCCTCCCCCGTGCCTTCCTTGACCCTGGAAGGT
GCCACTCCCACTGTCCTTTCCTAATAAAATGAGGAAATTGCATCGCATTGTCTGAGTAGGTGTCATTCTA
TTCTGGGGGGTGGGGTGGGGCAGGACAGCAAGGGGGAGGATTGGGAAGACAATAGCAGGCATGCTGGGGA
TGCGGTGGGCTCTATGGCTTCTGAGGCGGAAAGAACCAGCTGGGGCTCTAGGGGGTATCCCCACGCTGCA
GTGAGCGGGACTCTGGGGTTCGAAATGACCGACCAAGCGACGCCCAACCTGCCATCACGAGATTTCGATT
CCACCGCCGCCTTCTATGAAAGGTTGGGCTTCGGAATCGTTTTCCGGGACGCCGGCTGGATGATCCTCCA
GCGCGGGGATCTCATGCTGGAGTTCTTCGCCCACCCCAACTTGTTTATTGCAGCTTATAATGGTTACAAA
TAAAGCAATAGCATCACAAATTTCACAAATAAAGCATTTTTTTCACTGCATTCTAGTTGTGGTTTGTCCA
AACTCATCAATGTATCTTATCATGTCTGTATACCGTCGACCTCTAGCTAGAGCTTGGCGTAATCATGGTC
ATAGCTGTTTCCTGTGTGAAATTGTTATCCGCTCACAATTCCACACAACATACGAGCCGGAAGCATAAAG
TGTAAAGCCTGGGGTGCCTAATGAGTGAGCTAACTCACATTAATTGCGTTGCGCTCACTGCCCGCTTTCC
AGTCGGGAAACCTGTCGTGCCAGCTGCATTAATGAATCGGCCAACGCGCGGGGAGAGGCGGTTTGCGTAT
TGGGCGCTCTTCCGCTTCCTCGCTCACTGACTCGCTGCGCTCGGTCGTTCGGCTGCGGCGAGCGGTATCA
GCTCACTCAAAGGCGGTAATACGGTTATCCACAGAATCAGGGGATAACGCAGGAAAGAACATGTGAGCAA
AAGGCCAGCAAAAGGCCAGGAACCGTAAAAAGGCCGCGTTGCTGGCGTTTTTCCATAGGCTCCGCCCCCC
TGACGAGCATCACAAAAATCGACGCTCAAGTCAGAGGTGGCGAAACCCGACAGGACTATAAAGATACCAG
GCGTTTCCCCCTGGAAGCTCCCTCGTGCGCTCTCCTGTTCCGACCCTGCCGCTTACCGGATACCTGTCCG
CCTTTCTCCCTTCGGGAAGCGTGGCGCTTTCTCATAGCTCACGCTGTAGGTATCTCAGTTCGGTGTAGGT
CGTTCGCTCCAAGCTGGGCTGTGTGCACGAACCCCCCGTTCAGCCCGACCGCTGCGCCTTATCCGGTAAC
TATCGTCTTGAGTCCAACCCGGTAAGACACGACTTATCGCCACTGGCAGCAGCCACTGGTAACAGGATTA
GCAGAGCGAGGTATGTAGGCGGTGCTACAGAGTTCTTGAAGTGGTGGCCTAACTACGGCTACACTAGAAG
AACAGTATTTGGTATCTGCGCTCTGCTGAAGCCAGTTACCTTCGGAAAAAGAGTTGGTAGCTCTTGATCC
GGCAAACAAACCACCGCTGGTAGCGGTGGTTTTTTTGTTTGCAAGCAGCAGATTACGCGCAGAAAAAAAG
GATCTCAAGAAGATCCTTTGATCTTTTCTACGGGGTCTGACGCTCAGTGGAACGAAAACTCACGTTAAGG
GATTTTGGTCATGAGATTATCAAAAAGGATCTTCACCTAGATCCTTTTAAATTAAAAATGAAGTTTTAAA
TCAATCTAAAGTATATATGAGTAAACTTGGTCTGACAGTTACCAATGCTTAATCAGTGAGGCACCTATCT
CAGCGATCTGTCTATTTCGTTCATCCATAGTTGCCTGACTCCCCGTCGTGTAGATAACTACGATACGGGA
GGGCTTACCATCTGGCCCCAGTGCTGCAATGATACCGCGAGATCCACGCTCACCGGCTCCAGATTTATCA
GCAATAAACCAGCCAGCCGGAAGGGCCGAGCGCAGAAGTGGTCCTGCAACTTTATCCGCCTCCATCCAGT
CTATTAATTGTTGCCGGGAAGCTAGAGTAAGTAGTTCGCCAGTTAATAGTTTGCGCAACGTTGTTGCCAT
TGCTACAGGCATCGTGGTGTCACGCTCGTCGTTTGGTATGGCTTCATTCAGCTCCGGTTCCCAACGATCA
AGGCGAGTTACATGATCCCCCATGTTGTGCAAAAAAGCGGTTAGCTCCTTCGGTCCTCCGATCGTTGTCA
GAAGTAAGTTGGCCGCAGTGTTATCACTCATGGTTATGGCAGCACTGCATAATTCTCTTACTGTCATGCC
ATCCGTAAGATGCTTTTCTGTGACTGGTGAGTACTCAACCAAGTCATTCTGAGAATAGTGTATGCGGCGA
CCGAGTTGCTCTTGCCCGGCGTCAATACGGGATAATACCGCGCCACATAGCAGAACTTTAAAAGTGCTCA
TCATTGGAAAACGTTCTTCGGGGCGAAAACTCTCAAGGATCTTACCGCTGTTGAGATCCAGTTCGATGTA
ACCCACTCGTGCACCCAACTGATCTTCAGCATCTTTTACTTTCACCAGCGTTTCTGGGTGAGCAAAAACA
GGAAGGCAAAATGCCGCAAAAAAGGGAATAAGGGCGACACGGAAATGTTGAATACTCATACTCTTCCTTT
TTCAATATTATTGAAGCATTTATCAGGGTTATTGTCTCATGAGCGGATACATATTTGAATGTATTTAGAA
